>Addgene plasmid #143052 | TFORF0595 | addgene full sequence | sequence record 399056 | Addgene NGS Result
TTAATGTAGTCTTATGCAATACTCTTGTAGTCTTGCAACATGGTAACGATGAGTTAGCAACATGCCTTAC
AAGGAGAGAAAAAGCACCGTGCATGCCGATTGGTGGAAGTAAGGTGGTACGATCGTGCCTTATTAGGAAG
GCAACAGACGGGTCTGACATGGATTGGACGAACCACTGAATTGCCGCATTGCAGAGATATTGTATTTAAG
TGCCTAGCTCGATACATAAACGGGTCTCTCTGGTTAGACCAGATCTGAGCCTGGGAGCTCTCTGGCTAAC
TAGGGAACCCACTGCTTAAGCCTCAATAAAGCTTGCCTTGAGTGCTTCAAGTAGTGTGTGCCCGTCTGTT
GTGTGACTCTGGTAACTAGAGATCCCTCAGACCCTTTTAGTCAGTGTGGAAAATCTCTAGCAGTGGCGCC
CGAACAGGGACTTGAAAGCGAAAGGGAAACCAGAGGAGCTCTCTCGACGCAGGACTCGGCTTGCTGAAGC
GCGCACGGCAAGAGGCGAGGGGCGGCGACTGGTGAGTACGCCAAAAATTTTGACTAGCGGAGGCTAGAAG
GAGAGAGATGGGTGCGAGAGCGTCAGTATTAAGCGGGGGAGAATTAGATCGCGATGGGAAAAAATTCGGT
TAAGGCCAGGGGGAAAGAAAAAATATAAATTAAAACATATAGTATGGGCAAGCAGGGAGCTAGAACGATT
CGCAGTTAATCCTGGCCTGTTAGAAACATCAGAAGGCTGTAGACAAATACTGGGACAGCTACAACCATCC
CTTCAGACAGGATCAGAAGAACTTAGATCATTATATAATACAGTAGCAACCCTCTATTGTGTGCATCAAA
GGATAGAGATAAAAGACACCAAGGAAGCTTTAGACAAGATAGAGGAAGAGCAAAACAAAAGTAAGACCAC
CGCACAGCAAGCGGCCGCTGATCTTCAGACCTGGAGGAGGAGATATGAGGGACAATTGGAGAAGTGAATT
ATATAAATATAAAGTAGTAAAAATTGAACCATTAGGAGTAGCACCCACCAAGGCAAAGAGAAGAGTGGTG
CAGAGAGAAAAAAGAGCAGTGGGAATAGGAGCTTTGTTCCTTGGGTTCTTGGGAGCAGCAGGAAGCACTA
TGGGCGCAGCGTCAATGACGCTGACGGTACAGGCCAGACAATTATTGTCTGGTATAGTGCAGCAGCAGAA
CAATTTGCTGAGGGCTATTGAGGCGCAACAGCATCTGTTGCAACTCACAGTCTGGGGCATCAAGCAGCTC
CAGGCAAGAATCCTGGCTGTGGAAAGATACCTAAAGGATCAACAGCTCCTGGGGATTTGGGGTTGCTCTG
GAAAACTCATTTGCACCACTGCTGTGCCTTGGAATGCTAGTTGGAGTAATAAATCTCTGGAACAGATTTG
GAATCACACGACCTGGATGGAGTGGGACAGAGAAATTAACAATTACACAAGCTTAATACACTCCTTAATT
GAAGAATCGCAAAACCAGCAAGAAAAGAATGAACAAGAATTATTGGAATTAGATAAATGGGCAAGTTTGT
GGAATTGGTTTAACATAACAAATTGGCTGTGGTATATAAAATTATTCATAATGATAGTAGGAGGCTTGGT
AGGTTTAAGAATAGTTTTTGCTGTACTTTCTATAGTGAATAGAGTTAGGCAGGGATATTCACCATTATCG
TTTCAGACCCACCTCCCAACCCCGAGGGGACCCATGCATTGCATCTCAATTAGTCAGCAACCAGGTGTGG
AAAGTCCCCAGGCTCCCCAGCAGGCAGAAGTATGCAAAGCATGCGTCTCAATTAGTCAGCAACCATAGTC
CCGCCCCTAACTCCGCCCATCCCGCCCCTAACTCCGCCCAGTTCCGCCCATTCTCCGCCCCATGGCTGAC
TAATTTTTTTTATTTATGCAGAGGCCGAGGCCGCCTCGGCCTCTGAGCTATTCCAGAAGTAGTGAGGAGG
CTTTTTTGGAGGCCTAGGCTTTTGCAAAAAGCTTTCTAGAGGTACCACCGGAGCTTACCATGACCGAGTA
CAAGCCCACGGTGCGCCTCGCCACCCGCGACGACGTCCCCAGGGCCGTACGCACCCTCGCCGCCGCGTTC
GCCGACTACCCCGCCACGCGCCACACCGTCGATCCGGACCGCCACATCGAGCGGGTCACCGAGCTGCAAG
AACTCTTCCTCACGCGCGTCGGGCTCGACATCGGCAAGGTGTGGGTCGCGGACGACGGCGCCGCCGTGGC
GGTCTGGACCACGCCGGAGAGCGTCGAAGCGGGGGCGGTGTTCGCCGAGATCGGCCCGCGCATGGCCGAG
TTGAGCGGTTCCCGGCTGGCCGCGCAGCAACAGATGGAAGGCCTCCTGGCGCCGCACCGGCCCAAGGAGC
CCGCGTGGTTCCTGGCCACCGTCGGCGTCTCGCCCGACCACCAGGGCAAGGGTCTGGGCAGCGCCGTCGT
GCTCCCCGGAGTGGAGGCGGCCGAGCGCGCCGGGGTGCCCGCCTTCCTGGAGACCTCCGCGCCCCGCAAC
CTCCCCTTCTACGAGCGGCTCGGCTTCACCGTCACCGCCGACGTCGAGGTGCCCGAAGGACCGCGCACCT
GGTGCATGACCCGCAAGCCCGGTGCCAGTTAACGAATTCTAGATCTTGAGACAAATGGCAGTATTCATCC
ACAATTTTAAAAGAAAAGGGGGGATTGGGGGGTACAGTGCAGGGGAAAGAATAGTAGACATAATAGCAAC
AGACATACAAACTAAAGAATTACAAAAACAAATTACAAAAATTCAAAATTTTCGGGTTTATTACAGGGAC
AGCAGAGATCCACTTTGGCGCCGGCTCGAGGCCTGCAGGTGCAAAGATGGATAAAGTTTTAAACAGAGAG
GAATCTTTGCAGCTAATGGACCTTCTAGGTCTTGAAAGGAGTGGGAATTGGCTCCGGTGCCCGTCAGTGG
GCAGAGCGCACATCGCCCACAGTCCCCGAGAAGTTGGGGGGAGGGGTCGGCAATTGAACCGGTGCCTAGA
GAAGGTGGCGCGGGGTAAACTGGGAAAGTGATGTCGTGTACTGGCTCCGCCTTTTTCCCGAGGGTGGGGG
AGAACCGTATATAAGTGCAGTAGTCGCCGTGAACGTTCTTTTTCGCAACGGGTTTGCCGCCAGAACACAG
GTAAGTGCCGTGTGTGGTTCCCGCGGGCCTGGCCTCTTTACGGGTTATGGCCCTTGCGTGCCTTGAATTA
CTTCCACCTGGCTGCAGTACGTGATTCTTGATCCCGAGCTTCGGGTTGGAAGTGGGTGGGAGAGTTCGAG
GCCTTGCGCTTAAGGAGCCCCTTCGCCTCGTGCTTGAGTTGAGGCCTGGCCTGGGCGCTGGGGCCGCCGC
GTGCGAATCTGGTGGCACCTTCGCGCCTGTCTCGCTGCTTTCGATAAGTCTCTAGCCATTTAAAATTTTT
GATGACCTGCTGCGACGCTTTTTTTCTGGCAAGATAGTCTTGTAAATGCGGGCCAAGATCTGCACACTGG
TATTTCGGTTTTTGGGGCCGCGGGCGGCGACGGGGCCCGTGCGTCCCAGCGCACATGTTCGGCGAGGCGG
GGCCTGCGAGCGCGGCCACCGAGAATCGGACGGGGGTAGTCTCAAGCTGGCCGGCCTGCTCTGGTGCCTG
GCCTCGCGCCGCCGTGTATCGCCCCGCCCTGGGCGGCAAGGCTGGCCCGGTCGGCACCAGTTGCGTGAGC
GGAAAGATGGCCGCTTCCCGGCCCTGCTGCAGGGAGCTCAAAATGGAGGACGCGGCGCTCGGGAGAGCGG
GCGGGTGAGTCACCCACACAAAGGAAAAGGGCCTTTCCGTCCTCAGCCGTCGCTTCATGTGACTCCACGG
AGTACCGGGCGCCGTCCAGGCACCTCGATTAGTTCTCGAGCTTTTGGAGTACGTCGTCTTTAGGTTGGGG
GGAGGGGTTTTATGCGATGGAGTTTCCCCACACTGAGTGGGTGGAGACTGAAGTTAGGCCAGCTTGGCAC
TTGATGTAATTCTCCTTGGAATTTGCCCTTTTTGAGTTTGGATCTTGGTTCATTCTCAAGCCTCAGACAG
TGGTTCAAAGTTTTTTTCTTCCATTTCAGGTGTCGTGAGGCTAGCACCGCCACCATGGCCACTGTCATTC
CTGGTGATTTGTCAGAAGTAAGAGATACCCAGAAAGTCCCTTCAGGGAAACGTAAGCGTGGTGAAACCAA
ACCAAGAAAAAACTTTCCTTGCCAACTGTGTGACAAGGCCTTTAACAGTGTTGAGAAATTAAAGGTTCAC
TCCTACTCTCACACAGGAGAGAGGCCCTACAAGTGCATACAACAAGACTGCACCAAGGCCTTTGTTTCTA
AGTACAAATTACAAAGGCACATGGCTACTCATTCTCCTGAGAAAACCCACAAGTGTAATTATTGTGAGAA
AATGTTTCACCGGAAAGATCATCTGAAGAATCACCTCCATACACACGACCCTAACAAAGAGACGTTTAAG
TGCGAAGAATGTGGCAAGAACTACAATACCAAGCTTGGATTTAAACGTCACTTGGCCTTGCATGCCGCAA
CAAGTGGTGACCTCACCTGTAAGGTATGTTTGCAAACTTTTGAAAGCACGGGAGTGCTTCTGGAGCACCT
TAAATCTCATGCAGGCAAGTCGTCTGGTGGGGTTAAAGAAAAAAAGCACCAGTGCGAACATTGTGATCGC
CGGTTCTACACCCGAAAGGATGTCCGGAGACACATGGTGGTGCACACTGGAAGAAAGGACTTCCTCTGTC
AGTATTGTGCACAGAGATTTGGGCGAAAGGATCACCTGACTCGACATATGAAGAAGAGTCACAATCAAGA
GCTTCTGAAGGTCAAAACAGAACCAGTGGATTTCCTTGACCCATTTACCTGCAATGTGTCTGTGCCTATA
AAAGACGAGCTCCTTCCGGTGATGTCCTTACCTTCCAGTGAACTGTTATCAAAGCCATTCACAAACACTT
TGCAGTTAAACCTCTACAACACTCCATTTCAGTCCATGCAGAGCTCGGGATCTGCCCACCAAATGATCAC
AACTTTACCTTTGGGAATGACATGCCCAATAGATATGGACACTGTTCATCCCTCTCACCACCTTTCTTTC
AAATATCCGTTCAGTTCTACCTCATATGCAATTTCTATTCCTGAAAAAGAACAGCCATTAAAGGGGGAAA
TTGAGAGTTACCTGATGGAGTTACAAGGTGGCGTGCCCTCTTCATCCCAAGATTCTCAAGCATCGTCATC
ATCTAAGCTAGGGTTGGATCCTCAGATTGGGTCCCTAGATGATGGTGCAGGAGACCTCTCCCTATCCAAA
AGCTCTATCTCCATCAGTGACCCCCTAAACACACCAGCATTGGATTTTTCTCAGTTGTTTAATTTCATAC
CTTTAAATGGTCCTCCCTATAATCCTCTATCAGTGGGGAGCCTTGGAATGAGCTATTCCCAGGAAGAAGC
ACATTCTTCTGTTTCCCAGCTCCCCCCACAAACACAGGATCTTCAGGATCCTGCAAACACTATAGGGCTT
GGGTCTCTGCACTCACTGTCAGCAGCTTTCACCAGCAGTTTAAGCACAAGTACCACCCTCCCACGTTTCC
ATCAAGCTTTTCAGTAGTAATGAACTAGTCCGTAACTTGAAAGTATTTCGATTTCTTGGCTTTATATATC
TTGTGGAAAGGACGACTAACGGGTGATAACGCACGACCAACGCGTTAAGTCGACAATCAACCTCTGGATT
ACAAAATTTGTGAAAGATTGACTGGTATTCTTAACTATGTTGCTCCTTTTACGCTATGTGGATACGCTGC
TTTAATGCCTTTGTATCATGCTATTGCTTCCCGTATGGCTTTCATTTTCTCCTCCTTGTATAAATCCTGG
TTGCTGTCTCTTTATGAGGAGTTGTGGCCCGTTGTCAGGCAACGTGGCGTGGTGTGCACTGTGTTTGCTG
ACGCAACCCCCACTGGTTGGGGCATTGCCACCACCTGTCAGCTCCTTTCCGGGACTTTCGCTTTCCCCCT
CCCTATTGCCACGGCGGAACTCATCGCCGCCTGCCTTGCCCGCTGCTGGACAGGGGCTCGGCTGTTGGGC
ACTGACAATTCCGTGGTGTTGTCGGGGAAATCATCGTCCTTTCCTTGGCTGCTCGCCTGTGTTGCCACCT
GGATTCTGCGCGGGACGTCCTTCTGCTACGTCCCTTCGGCCCTCAATCCAGCGGACCTTCCTTCCCGCGG
CCTGCTGCCGGCTCTGCGGCCTCTTCCGCGTCTTCGCCTTCGCCCTCAGACGAGTCGGATCTCCCTTTGG
GCCGCCTCCCCGCGTCGACTTTAAGACCAATGACTTACAAGGCAGCTGTAGATCTTAGCCACTTTTTAAA
AGAAAAGGGGGGACTGGAAGGGCTAATTCACTCCCAACGAAGACAAGATCTGCTTTTTGCTTGTACTGGG
TCTCTCTGGTTAGACCAGATCTGAGCCTGGGAGCTCTCTGGCTAACTAGGGAACCCACTGCTTAAGCCTC
AATAAAGCTTGCCTTGAGTGCTTCAAGTAGTGTGTGCCCGTCTGTTGTGTGACTCTGGTAACTAGAGATC
CCTCAGACCCTTTTAGTCAGTGTGGAAAATCTCTAGCAGTACGTATAGTAGTTCATGTCATCTTATTATT
CAGTATTTATAACTTGCAAAGAAATGAATATCAGAGAGTGAGAGGAACTTGTTTATTGCAGCTTATAATG
GTTACAAATAAAGCAATAGCATCACAAATTTCACAAATAAAGCATTTTTTTCACTGCATTCTAGTTGTGG
TTTGTCCAAACTCATCAATGTATCTTATCATGTCTGGCTCTAGCTATCCCGCCCCTAACTCCGCCCATCC
CGCCCCTAACTCCGCCCAGTTCCGCCCATTCTCCGCCCCATGGCTGACTAATTTTTTTTATTTATGCAGA
GGCCGAGGCCGCCTCGGCCTCTGAGCTATTCCAGAAGTAGTGAGGAGGCTTTTTTGGAGGCCTAGGGACG
TACCCAATTCGCCCTATAGTGAGTCGTATTACGCGCGCTCACTGGCCGTCGTTTTACAACGTCGTGACTG
GGAAAACCCTGGCGTTACCCAACTTAATCGCCTTGCAGCACATCCCCCTTTCGCCAGCTGGCGTAATAGC
GAAGAGGCCCGCACCGATCGCCCTTCCCAACAGTTGCGCAGCCTGAATGGCGAATGGG
[124 nt withheld, positions 7199-7322]
C
[91 nt withheld, positions 7324-7414]
A
[49 nt withheld, positions 7416-7464]
CCTTTGACGTTGGAGTCCACGTTCTTT
[37 nt withheld, positions 7492-7528]
ACCCTATCTCGGTCTATTCTTTTGATTTATAAGGGATTTTGCCGATTTCGGCCTATTGGTTAAAAAATGA
GCTGATTTAACAAAAATTTAACGCGAATTTTAACAAAATATTAACGCTTACAATTTAGGTGGCACTTTTC
GGGGAAATGTGCGCGGAACCCCTATTTGTTTATTTTTCTAAATACATTCAAATATGTATCCGCTCATGAG
ACAATAACCCTGATAAATGCTTCAATAATATTGAAAAAGGAAGAGTATGAGTATTCAACATTTCCGTGTC
GCCCTTATTCCCTTTTTTGCGGCATTTTGCCTTCCTGTTTTTGCTCACCCAGAAACGCTGGTGAAAGTAA
AAGATGCTGAAGATCAGTTGGGTGCACGAGTGGGTTACATCGAACTGGATCTCAACAGCGGTAAGATCCT
TGAGAGTTTTCGCCCCGAAGAACGTTTTCCAATGATGAGCACTTTTAAAGTTCTGCTATGTGGCGCGGTA
TTATCCCGTATTGACGCCGGGCAAGAGCAACTCGGTCGCCGCATACACTATTCTCAGAATGACTTGGTTG
AGTACTCACCAGTCACAGAAAAGCATCTTACGGATGGCATGACAGTAAGAGAATTATGCAGTGCTGCCAT
AACCATGAGTGATAACACTGCGGCCAACTTACTTCTGACAACGATCGGAGGACCGAAGGAGCTAACCGCT
TTTTTGCACAACATGGGGGATCATGTAACTCGCCTTGATCGTTGGGAACCGGAGCTGAATGAAGCCATAC
CAAACGACGAGCGTGACACCACGATGCCTGTAGCAATGGCAACAACGTTGCGCAAACTATTAACTGGCGA
ACTACTTACTCTAGCTTCCCGGCAACAATTAATAGACTGGATGGAGGCGGATAAAGTTGCAGGACCACTT
CTGCGCTCGGCCCTTCCGGCTGGCTGGTTTATTGCTGATAAATCTGGAGCCGGTGAGCGTGGGTCTCGCG
GTATCATTGCAGCACTGGGGCCAGATGGTAAGCCCTCCCGTATCGTAGTTATCTACACGACGGGGAGTCA
GGCAACTATGGATGAACGAAATAGACAGATCGCTGAGATAGGTGCCTCACTGATTAAGCATTGGTAACTG
TCAGACCAAGTTTACTCATATATACTTTAGATTGATTTAAAACTTCATTTTTAATTTAAAAGGATCTAGG
TGAAGATCCTTTTTGATAATCTCATGACCAAAATCCCTTAACGTGAGTTTTCGTTCCACTGAGCGTCAGA
CCCCGTAGAAAAGATCAAAGGATCTTCTTGAGATCCTTTTTTTCTGCGCGTAATCTGCTGCTTGCAAACA
AAAAAACCACCGCTACCAGCGGTGGTTTGTTTGCCGGATCAAGAGCTACCAACTCTTTTTCCGAAGGTAA
CTGGCTTCAGCAGAGCGCAGATACCAAATACTGTTCTTCTAGTGTAGCCGTAGTTAGGCCACCACTTCAA
GAACTCTGTAGCACCGCCTACATACCTCGCTCTGCTAATCCTGTTACCAGTGGCTGCTGCCAGTGGCGAT
AAGTCGTGTCTTACCGGGTTGGACTCAAGACGATAGTTACCGGATAAGGCGCAGCGGTCGGGCTGAACGG
GGGGTTCGTGCACACAGCCCAGCTTGGAGCGAACGACCTACACCGAACTGAGATACCTACAGCGTGAGCT
ATGAGAAAGCGCCACGCTTCCCGAAGGGAGAAAGGCGGACAGGTATCCGGTAAGCGGCAGGGTCGGAACA
GGAGAGCGCACGAGGGAGCTTCCAGGGGGAAACGCCTGGTATCTTTATAGTCCTGTCGGGTTTCGCCACC
TCTGACTTGAGCGTCGATTTTTGTGATGCTCGTCAGGGGGGCGGAGCCTATGGAAAAACGCCAGCAACGC
GGCCTTTTTACGGTTCCTGGCCTTTTGCTGGCCTTTTGCTCACATGTTCTTTCCTGCGTTATCCCCTGAT
TCTGTGGATAACCGTATTACCGCCTTTGAGTGAGCTGATACCGCTCGCCGCAGCCGAACGACCGAGCGCA
GCGAGTCAGTGAGCGAGGAAGCGGAAGAGCGCCCAATACGCAAACCGCCTCTCCCCGCGCGTTGGCCGAT
TCATTAATGCAGCTGGCACGACAGGTTTCCCGACTGGAAAGCGGGCAGTGAGCGCAACGCAATTAATGTG
AGTTAGCTCACTCATTAGGCACCCCAGGCTTTACACTTTATGCTTCCGGCTCGTATGTTGTGTGGAATTG
TGAGCGGATAACAATTTCACACAGGAAACAGCTATGACCATGATTACGCCAAGCGCGCAATTAACCCTCA
CTAAAGGGAACAAAAGCTGGAGCTGCAAGC
Features (pLannotate 1.2.2; 31 found; start..end, strand, type, name):
      5..231     +  promoter       RSV promoter: Rous sarcoma virus enhancer/promoter
    232..412     +  LTR            5' LTR (truncated): truncated 5' long terminal repeat (LTR) from HIV-1
    459..584     +  misc_feature   HIV-1 Ψ: packaging signal of human immunodeficiency virus type 1
    568..931     +  CDS            HIV-1 gag (fragment): gag protein from human immunodeficiency virus 1; gag
   1077..1310    +  misc_feature   RRE: The Rev response element (RRE) of HIV-1 allows for Rev-dependent mRNA export from the nucleus to the cytoplasm.
   1687..1713    +  CDS            Rev (fragment): human immunodeficiency virus 1 (HIV-1) Rev protein; rev; enhances nuclear export of unspliced and incompletely spliced viral mRNAs
   1720..1743    +  promoter       SV40 promoter (fragment): SV40 early promoter
   1744..1815    +  promoter       SV40 promoter (fragment): SV40 enhancer and early promoter
   1839..1974    +  rep_origin     SV40 ori: SV40 origin of replication
   2020..2616    +  CDS            PuroR (fragment): puromycin N-acetyltransferase; pac from Streptomyces; confers resistance to puromycin
   2665..2782    +  misc_feature   cPPT/CTS: central polypurine tract and central termination sequence of HIV-1
   2847..2913    +  CDS            small t antigen (fragment): SV40 (simian virus 40) small t antigen
   2920..4098    +  promoter       EF-1α promoter: strong constitutive promoter for human elongation factor EF-1α
   4115..5614    +  CDS            PLAG1: PLAG1_HUMAN - Experimental evidence at protein level: Swiss-Prot protein existence level 1. Transcription factor whose activation results in up- regulation of target genes, such as IGFII, leading to uncontrolled cell proliferation: when overexpressed in cultured cells, higher proliferation rate and transformation are observed. Other target genes such as CRLF1, CRABP2, CRIP2, PIGF are strongly induced in cells with PLAG1 induction. Proto-oncogene whose ectopic expression can trigger the development of pleomorphic adenomas of the salivary gland and lipoblastomas. Overexpression is associated wit
   5630..5683    +  promoter       U6 promoter (fragment): RNA polymerase III promoter for human U6 snRNA
   5725..6313    +  misc_feature   WPRE: woodchuck hepatitis virus posttranscriptional regulatory element
   6364..6383    +  misc_feature   cPPT/CTS (fragment): central polypurine tract and central termination sequence of HIV-1
   6385..6618    +  LTR            3' LTR (ΔU3): self-inactivating 3' long terminal repeat (LTR) from HIV-1
   6696..6817    +  polyA_signal   SV40 poly(A) signal: SV40 polyadenylation signal
   6857..6992    +  rep_origin     SV40 ori: SV40 origin of replication
   7013..7031    -  promoter       T7 promoter: promoter for bacteriophage T7 RNA polymerase
   7039..7194    +  CDS            lacZα (fragment): LacZα fragment of β-galactosidase; lacZ fragment
   7199..7627    +  rep_origin     f1 ori (sequence partly withheld): f1 bacteriophage origin of replication; arrow indicates direction of (+) strand synthesis
   7680..7784    +  promoter       AmpR promoter: bla
   7785..8645    +  CDS            AmpR: β-lactamase; bla; confers resistance to ampicillin, carbenicillin, and related antibiotics
   8816..9404    +  rep_origin     ori: high-copy-number ColE1/pMB1/pBR322/pUC origin of replication
   9587..9679    +  CDS            lacI (fragment): lac repressor; lacI; The lac repressor binds to the lac operator to inhibit transcription in E. coli. This inhibition can be relieved by adding lactose or isopropyl-β-D-thiogalactopyranoside (IPTG).
   9692..9713    +  protein_bind   CAP binding site: CAP binding activates transcription in the presence of cAMP. E. coli catabolite activator protein
   9728..9758    +  promoter       lac promoter: promoter for the E. coli lac operon
   9766..9782    +  protein_bind   lac operator: The lac repressor binds to the lac operator to inhibit transcription in E. coli. This inhibition can be relieved by adding lactose or isopropyl-β-D-thiogalactopyranoside (IPTG). lac repressor encoded by lacI
   9827..9845    +  promoter       T3 promoter: promoter for bacteriophage T3 RNA polymerase
