[The description below was written by a language model from this plasmid's Addgene catalogue record and pLannotate feature annotations shown in this document.]
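Description:
TFORF0595 is a lentiviral mammalian expression plasmid built on the pLX_TRC317 backbone and carrying the human PLAG1 open reading frame, one member of a barcoded transcription factor ORF collection. In bacteria it is maintained through a high-copy ColE1/pUC-type origin and selected with ampicillin via the β-lactamase gene. An f1 origin and remnants of a lac/lacZα cloning region flanked by T3 and T7 promoters are also present in the plasmid backbone. The sequenced record is 9,868 nt, consistent with the stated backbone and insert sizes.

The transfer cassette has a third-generation layout. An RSV promoter drives a truncated HIV-1 5' LTR, so genomic RNA is produced without Tat, and this is followed by the Ψ packaging signal with a gag fragment, the Rev response element for nuclear export of the unspliced transcript, and a cPPT/CTS element. A ΔU3 self-inactivating 3' LTR closes the cassette and silences the LTR promoter after integration. Within the provirus, an SV40 early promoter/origin segment drives the puromycin N-acetyltransferase gene, allowing selection of transduced cells. Further downstream, the EF-1α promoter drives constitutive expression of PLAG1, a zinc-finger proto-oncogene transcription factor. A WPRE after the ORF enhances transcript stability and expression.

According to the record, each construct in the collection carries a unique 24-bp barcode, although this is not annotated in the feature table; a short U6 promoter fragment is annotated between the ORF and the WPRE. The barcode allows the overexpressed factor to be identified in pooled screens, such as directed differentiation studies. The depositor notes that the plasmid is susceptible to recombination during propagation.
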