Addgene plasmid #143052: TFORF0595
Purpose: Lentiviral vector for overexpressing transcription factor ORFs with unique 24-bp barcodes. Barcodes facilitate identification of transcription factors in pooled screens.
Depositing lab: Feng Zhang. Depositing organization: Broad Institute. Publication: A transcription factor atlas of directed differentiation. Joung J, Ma S, Tay T, Geiger-Schuller KR, Kirchgatterer PC, Verdine VK, Guo B, Arias-Garcia MA, Allen WE, Singh A, Kuksenko O, Abudayyeh OO, Gootenberg JS, Fu Z, Macrae RK, Buenrostro JD, Regev A, Zhang F. Cell. 2023 Jan 5;186(1):209-229.e26. doi: 10.1016/j.cell.2022.11.026. PubMed 36608654.
Backbone
  Vector backbone: pLX_TRC317
  Backbone manufacturer: Broad Institute Genetic Perturbation Platform
  Backbone size w/o insert (bp): 8264
  Vector type: Mammalian Expression, Lentiviral
  Selectable markers: Puromycin
Growth in bacteria
  Bacterial resistance: Ampicillin, 100 μg/mL
  Growth temperature: 37°C
  Growth strain: NEB Stable
  Copy number: High Copy
Gene/Insert
  Gene/Insert name: PLAG1
  Species: H. sapiens (human)
  Insert size (bp): 1604
  Entrez Gene: PLAG1 (a.k.a. PSA, SGPA, SRS4, ZNF912)
  Promoter: EF1a
  Cloning method: Unknown
  Sequencing primers: 5′ GGGTGGAGACTGAAGTTAGGCCAG; 3′ CACATAGCGTAAAAGGAGCAACATAG
Terms and licenses: Academic/Nonprofit Terms; Industry Terms: Not Available to Industry
Depositor comments: NM_002655,NM_001114634,XM_017013576,ENST00000316981,ENST00000429357 . The transcription factor ORF portion of this plasmid was synthesized by Genewiz. Please test multiple small colonies in case of plasmid recombination. To make this collection available in a timely manner, a portion of this collection was not fully sequenced by Addgene. If an Addgene verified full plasmid sequence is not available, please contact us prior to placing an order to request the full sequence.
How to cite: TFORF0595 was a gift from Feng Zhang (Addgene plasmid # 143052 ; http://n2t.net/addgene:143052 ; RRID:Addgene_143052)
