>Addgene plasmid #143052 | TFORF0595 | depositor partial sequence | sequence record 281294 | Insert
ACCGCCACCATGGCCACTGTCATTCCTGGTGATTTGTCAGAAGTAAGAGATACCCAGAAAGTCCCTTCAG
GGAAACGTAAGCGTGGTGAAACCAAACCAAGAAAAAACTTTCCTTGCCAACTGTGTGACAAGGCCTTTAA
CAGTGTTGAGAAATTAAAGGTTCACTCCTACTCTCACACAGGAGAGAGGCCCTACAAGTGCATACAACAA
GACTGCACCAAGGCCTTTGTTTCTAAGTACAAATTACAAAGGCACATGGCTACTCATTCTCCTGAGAAAA
CCCACAAGTGTAATTATTGTGAGAAAATGTTTCACCGGAAAGATCATCTGAAGAATCACCTCCATACACA
CGACCCTAACAAAGAGACGTTTAAGTGCGAAGAATGTGGCAAGAACTACAATACCAAGCTTGGATTTAAA
CGTCACTTGGCCTTGCATGCCGCAACAAGTGGTGACCTCACCTGTAAGGTATGTTTGCAAACTTTTGAAA
GCACGGGAGTGCTTCTGGAGCACCTTAAATCTCATGCAGGCAAGTCGTCTGGTGGGGTTAAAGAAAAAAA
GCACCAGTGCGAACATTGTGATCGCCGGTTCTACACCCGAAAGGATGTCCGGAGACACATGGTGGTGCAC
ACTGGAAGAAAGGACTTCCTCTGTCAGTATTGTGCACAGAGATTTGGGCGAAAGGATCACCTGACTCGAC
ATATGAAGAAGAGTCACAATCAAGAGCTTCTGAAGGTCAAAACAGAACCAGTGGATTTCCTTGACCCATT
TACCTGCAATGTGTCTGTGCCTATAAAAGACGAGCTCCTTCCGGTGATGTCCTTACCTTCCAGTGAACTG
TTATCAAAGCCATTCACAAACACTTTGCAGTTAAACCTCTACAACACTCCATTTCAGTCCATGCAGAGCT
CGGGATCTGCCCACCAAATGATCACAACTTTACCTTTGGGAATGACATGCCCAATAGATATGGACACTGT
TCATCCCTCTCACCACCTTTCTTTCAAATATCCGTTCAGTTCTACCTCATATGCAATTTCTATTCCTGAA
AAAGAACAGCCATTAAAGGGGGAAATTGAGAGTTACCTGATGGAGTTACAAGGTGGCGTGCCCTCTTCAT
CCCAAGATTCTCAAGCATCGTCATCATCTAAGCTAGGGTTGGATCCTCAGATTGGGTCCCTAGATGATGG
TGCAGGAGACCTCTCCCTATCCAAAAGCTCTATCTCCATCAGTGACCCCCTAAACACACCAGCATTGGAT
TTTTCTCAGTTGTTTAATTTCATACCTTTAAATGGTCCTCCCTATAATCCTCTATCAGTGGGGAGCCTTG
GAATGAGCTATTCCCAGGAAGAAGCACATTCTTCTGTTTCCCAGCTCCCCCCACAAACACAGGATCTTCA
GGATCCTGCAAACACTATAGGGCTTGGGTCTCTGCACTCACTGTCAGCAGCTTTCACCAGCAGTTTAAGC
ACAAGTACCACCCTCCCACGTTTCCATCAAGCTTTTCAGTAGTAATGAACTAGTCCGTAACTTGAAAGTA
TTTCGATTTCTTGGCTTTATATATCTTGTGGAAAGGACGACTAACGGGTGATAACGCACGACCA
