>Addgene plasmid #143052 | TFORF0595 | depositor partial sequence | sequence record 281295 | Barcode
CTAACGGGTGATAACGCACGACCA
